Addgene plasmid #146764: pT7-EGFP-C1-HsR3HCC1_39-480_K
Purpose: Mammalian Expression of HsR3HCC1_39-480
Depositing lab: Elisa Izaurralde. Depositing organization: Max Planck Institute for Developmental Biology. Publication: SMG6 interacts with the exon junction complex via two conserved EJC-binding motifs (EBMs) required for nonsense-mediated mRNA decay. Kashima I, Jonas S, Jayachandran U, Buchwald G, Conti E, Lupas AN, Izaurralde E. Genes Dev. 2010 Nov 1. 24(21):2440-50. 10.1101/gad.604610 PubMed 20930030.
Backbone
  Vector backbone: Unknown
  Vector type: Mammalian Expression
Growth in bacteria
  Bacterial resistance: Kanamycin, 50 μg/mL
  Growth temperature: 37°C
  Growth strain: DH5alpha
  Copy number: High Copy
Gene/Insert
  Gene/Insert name: HsR3HCC1_39-480
  Species: H. sapiens (human)
  Mutation: sequence extracted from BC050572.1; 39-480 truncated version of human R3HCC1 compared to the sequence given by Swiss prot.:Q9Y3T6 Isoform1
  Entrez Gene: R3HCC1
  Cloning method: Unknown
Terms and licenses: Academic/Nonprofit Terms; Industry Terms: Not Available to Industry
Depositor comments: Plasmids from this collection were made available to the research community and donated after the lab closed. Please note that the sequence provided by the depositing laboratory may be theoretical/predicted or based on Sanger sequencing results. There may be discrepancies between sequencing results obtained by Addgene and the depositor sequence. If an Addgene verified sequence is not available, please contact before placing your order to request that our lab fully sequence the plasmid.
How to cite: pT7-EGFP-C1-HsR3HCC1_39-480_K was a gift from Elisa Izaurralde (Addgene plasmid # 146764 ; http://n2t.net/addgene:146764 ; RRID:Addgene_146764)
