[The description below was written by a language model from this plasmid's Addgene catalogue record and pLannotate feature annotations shown in this document.]
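Description:
pT7-EGFP-C1-HsR3HCC1_39-480_K is a 6.1 kb mammalian expression plasmid that produces a truncated form of human R3HCC1 fused to the C-terminus of EGFP. The catalogue lists the backbone as unknown, but the name and feature layout are consistent with an EGFP-C1-style vector into which a T7 promoter has been added. It replicates in E. coli at high copy from a ColE1/pUC-type origin and also carries an f1 origin for single-stranded DNA production. Selection relies on a single NeoR/KanR (Tn5 aminoglycoside phosphotransferase) gene placed behind tandem bacterial (AmpR/bla) and SV40 early promoters and followed by an HSV TK polyadenylation signal, so the same marker gives kanamycin resistance in bacteria and can give G418 resistance in transfected mammalian cells.

The expression cassette is driven by the human CMV immediate-early enhancer and promoter. A T7 promoter sits between the CMV promoter and the EGFP start, which would also allow transcription of the fusion by T7 RNA polymerase. EGFP is followed by a short stretch of multiple cloning site, then the R3HCC1 coding region, remaining polylinker sequence and an SV40 poly(A) signal. According to the record, the insert was taken from a human cDNA and corresponds to residues 39–480 relative to Swiss-Prot isoform 1. Several short annotated fragments (HIV-1 LTR, large T antigen, ble, bGH poly(A)) are probably partial sequence matches within standard vector sequence rather than functional elements.

The stated purpose is mammalian expression of this R3HCC1 fragment, with the GFP tag allowing visualisation or tag-based detection. The plasmid comes from a collection associated with work on exon junction complex interactions in nonsense-mediated mRNA decay. The deposited sequence may be theoretical rather than fully verified.
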