Features (pLannotate 1.2.2; 18 found; start..end, strand, type, name):
     61..364     +  enhancer       CMV enhancer: human cytomegalovirus immediate early enhancer
    365..568     +  promoter       CMV promoter: human cytomegalovirus (CMV) immediate early promoter
    564..597     +  LTR            5' LTR (truncated) (fragment): truncated 5' long terminal repeat (LTR) from HIV-1
    613..631     +  promoter       T7 promoter: promoter for bacteriophage T7 RNA polymerase
    665..1381    +  CDS            EGFP: EGFP is a basic (constitutively fluorescent) green fluorescent protein published in 1996, derived from Aequorea victoria. It is reported to be a rapidly-maturing weak dimer with moderate acid sensitivity.
   1382..1402    +  misc_feature   MCS (fragment): multiple cloning site
   1409..2728    +  CDS            R3HCC1: R3HC1_HUMAN - Experimental evidence at protein level: Swiss-Prot protein existence level 1. From Homo sapiens (Human).
   2732..2768    +  misc_feature   MCS (fragment): multiple cloning site
   2785..2869    +  CDS            large T antigen (fragment): large T antigen from SV40 (simian virus 40)
   2892..3013    +  polyA_signal   SV40 poly(A) signal: SV40 polyadenylation signal
   3047..3475    -  rep_origin     f1 ori (sequence partly withheld): f1 bacteriophage origin of replication; arrow indicates direction of (+) strand synthesis
   3502..3606    +  promoter       AmpR promoter: bla
   3608..3965    +  promoter       SV40 promoter: SV40 enhancer and early promoter
   4000..4794    +  CDS            NeoR/KanR: aminoglycoside phosphotransferase from Tn5; aph(3')-II (or nptII); confers resistance to neomycin, kanamycin, and G418 (Geneticin®)
   4815..4967    +  CDS            ble (fragment): BLE_KLEPN - Experimental evidence at protein level: Swiss-Prot protein existence level 1. Binding protein with a strong affinity to the bleomycin family of antibiotics. Binds to CL990; an antimitotic-antibiotic compound. From Klebsiella pneumoniae.
   5026..5073    +  polyA_signal   HSV TK poly(A) signal: herpes simplex virus thymidine kinase polyadenylation signal (Cole and Stacy, 1985)
   5164..5180    -  polyA_signal   bGH poly(A) signal (fragment): bovine growth hormone polyadenylation signal
   5402..5990    +  rep_origin     ori: high-copy-number ColE1/pMB1/pBR322/pUC origin of replication
>Addgene plasmid #146764 | pT7-EGFP-C1-HsR3HCC1_39-480_K | depositor full sequence | sequence record 289210 | Full Sequence
TAGTTATTAATAGTAATCAATTACGGGGTCATTAGTTCATAGCCCATATATGGAGTTCCGCGTTACATAA
CTTACGGTAAATGGCCCGCCTGGCTGACCGCCCAACGACCCCCGCCCATTGACGTCAATAATGACGTATG
TTCCCATAGTAACGCCAATAGGGACTTTCCATTGACGTCAATGGGTGGAGTATTTACGGTAAACTGCCCA
CTTGGCAGTACATCAAGTGTATCATATGCCAAGTACGCCCCCTATTGACGTCAATGACGGTAAATGGCCC
GCCTGGCATTATGCCCAGTACATGACCTTATGGGACTTTCCTACTTGGCAGTACATCTACGTATTAGTCA
TCGCTATTACCATGGTGATGCGGTTTTGGCAGTACATCAATGGGCGTGGATAGCGGTTTGACTCACGGGG
ATTTCCAAGTCTCCACCCCATTGACGTCAATGGGAGTTTGTTTTGGCACCAAAATCAACGGGACTTTCCA
AAATGTCGTAACAACTCCGCCCCATTGACGCAAATGGGCGGTAGGCGTGTACGGTGGGAGGTCTATATAA
GCAGAGCTCTCTGGCTAACTAGAGAACCCACTGCTTACTGGCTTATCGAAATTAATACGACTCACTATAG
GGAGACCCAAGCTCTAGCGCTACCGGTCGCCACCATGGTGAGCAAGGGCGAGGAGCTGTTCACCGGGGTG
GTGCCCATCCTGGTCGAGCTGGACGGCGACGTAAACGGCCACAAGTTCAGCGTGTCCGGCGAGGGCGAGG
GCGATGCCACCTACGGCAAGCTGACCCTGAAGTTCATCTGCACCACCGGCAAGCTGCCCGTGCCCTGGCC
CACCCTCGTGACCACCCTGACCTACGGCGTGCAGTGCTTCAGCCGCTACCCCGACCACATGAAGCAGCAC
GACTTCTTCAAGTCCGCCATGCCCGAAGGCTACGTCCAGGAGCGCACCATCTTCTTCAAGGACGACGGCA
ACTACAAGACCCGCGCCGAGGTGAAGTTCGAGGGCGACACCCTGGTGAACCGCATCGAGCTGAAGGGCAT
CGACTTCAAGGAGGACGGCAACATCCTGGGGCACAAGCTGGAGTACAACTACAACAGCCACAACGTCTAT
ATCATGGCCGACAAGCAGAAGAACGGCATCAAGGTGAACTTCAAGATCCGCCACAACATCGAGGACGGCA
GCGTGCAGCTCGCCGACCACTACCAGCAGAACACCCCCATCGGCGACGGCCCCGTGCTGCTGCCCGACAA
CCACTACCTGAGCACCCAGTCCGCCCTGAGCAAAGACCCCAACGAGAAGCGCGATCACATGGTCCTGCTG
GAGTTCGTGACCGCCGCCGGGATCACTCTCGGCATGGACGAGCTGTACAAGTCCGGACTCAGATCTCGAG
CTGTCACCCTGGCCCTTCTCTGCTTGGATGGTGTCTTCCTCTCCTCAGCCGAGAATGACTTCGTCCACCG
GATCCAGGAGGAACTGGACCGCTTTCTGCTGCAGAAGCAGCTGTCAAAGGTTCTTCTTTTCCCCCCACTC
TCCAGTCGCCTCCGGTACCTGATCCATAGAACAGCAGAGAATTTTGATCTCTTGAGCAGCTTCTCCGTTG
GGGAGGGCTGGAAGAGGAGGACGGTCATCTGTCACCAGGACATCAGGGTACCCAGTTCGGATGGCCTCTC
TGGCCCCTGCCGCGCTCCTGCCTCCTGCCCCAGCAGGTACCACGGTCCTCGGCCCATCTCCAACCAAGGA
GCAGCTGCGGTTCCCCGAGGTGCCCGGGCTGGCCGGTGGTATCGTGGACGCAAGCCTGACCAGCCTTTGT
ATGTGCCCCGGGTGCTGCGCAAGCAGGAAGAATGGGGGCTGACCTCTACCTCGGTGCTCAAGAGAGAGGC
CCCAGCTGGCAGGGACCCAGAAGAGCCTGGAGATGTTGGTGCTGGAGACCCCAACTCTGATCAGGGACTC
CCTGTGCTGATGACTCAGGGAACAGAGGACCTAAAGGGCCCAGGACAAAGGTGTGAGAATGAGCCACTGC
TGGACCCTGTTGGCCCTGAGCCTCTGGGGCCTGAGAGTCAGTCAGGGAAGGGAGACATGGTGGAGATGGC
CACACGGTTTGGGTCCACCCTGCAGCTAGACCTGGAAAAGGGGAAGGAGAGTCTGTTGGAGAAGAGGCTG
GTGGCAGAGGAGGAAGAGGACGAAGAGGAGGTGGAAGAGGATGGCCCCAGCAGCTGCTCGGAGGACGATT
ACAGTGAGCTGCTGCAGGAGATCACAGACAACCTGACGAAGAAGGAGATTCAGATAGAGAAGATCCATTT
GGACACGTCCTCCTTCATGGAGGAGCTGCCTGGAGAGAAGGACCTTGCCCACGTGGTAGAGATCTATGAC
TTTGAACCAGCGCTCAAGACGGAGGACCTGCTGGCAACGTTTTCTGAGTTCCAAGAGAAGGGGTTCAGGA
TTCAGTGGGTGGATGATACTCACGCACTCGGCATCTTTCCCTGCCGGGCCTCAGCTGCGGAAGCCCTGAC
CCGGGAGTTCTCGGTGCTCAAGATCCGGCCCCTCACGCAGGGAACCAAGCAGTCAAAGCTCAAAGCCTTG
CAGAGGCCAAAACTCCTGCGTCTGGTGAAGGAGAGGCCACAGACAAATGCGACTGTGGCCCGGCGGCTGG
TGGCCCGGGCCCTGGGACTCCAACACAAAAAGAAAGAGCGGCCTGCTGTCCGGGGTCCGCTGCCGCCCTG
AGAATTCTGCAGTCGACGGTACCGCGGGCCCGGGATCCACCGGATCTAGATAACTGATCATAATCAGCCA
TACCACATTTGTAGAGGTTTTACTTGCTTTAAAAAACCTCCCACACCTCCCCCTGAACCTGAAACATAAA
ATGAATGCAATTGTTGTTGTTAACTTGTTTATTGCAGCTTATAATGGTTACAAATAAAGCAATAGCATCA
CAAATTTCACAAATAAAGCATTTTTTTCACTGCATTCTAGTTGTGGTTTGTCCAAACTCATCAATGTATC
TTAACGCGTAAATTGTAAGCGTTAATATTTTGTTAAAATTCGCGTTAAATTTTTGTTAAATCAGCTCATT
TTTTAACCAATAGGCCGAAATCGGCAAAATCCCTTATAAATCAAAAGAATAGACCGAGATAGGGT
[37 nt withheld, positions 3146-3182]
AAAGAACGTGGACTCCAACGTCAAAGG
[49 nt withheld, positions 3210-3258]
T
[91 nt withheld, positions 3260-3350]
G
[124 nt withheld, positions 3352-3475]
CAGGTGGCACTTTTCGGGGAAATGTGCGCGGAACCCCTATTTGTTTATTTTTCTAAATACATTCAAATAT
GTATCCGCTCATGAGACAATAACCCTGATAAATGCTTCAATAATATTGAAAAAGGAAGAGTCCTGAGGCG
GAAAGAACCAGCTGTGGAATGTGTGTCAGTTAGGGTGTGGAAAGTCCCCAGGCTCCCCAGCAGGCAGAAG
TATGCAAAGCATGCATCTCAATTAGTCAGCAACCAGGTGTGGAAAGTCCCCAGGCTCCCCAGCAGGCAGA
AGTATGCAAAGCATGCATCTCAATTAGTCAGCAACCATAGTCCCGCCCCTAACTCCGCCCATCCCGCCCC
TAACTCCGCCCAGTTCCGCCCATTCTCCGCCCCATGGCTGACTAATTTTTTTTATTTATGCAGAGGCCGA
GGCCGCCTCGGCCTCTGAGCTATTCCAGAAGTAGTGAGGAGGCTTTTTTGGAGGCCTAGGCTTTTGCAAA
GATCGATCAAGAGACAGGATGAGGATCGTTTCGCATGATTGAACAAGATGGATTGCACGCAGGTTCTCCG
GCCGCTTGGGTGGAGAGGCTATTCGGCTATGACTGGGCACAACAGACAATCGGCTGCTCTGATGCCGCCG
TGTTCCGGCTGTCAGCGCAGGGGCGCCCGGTTCTTTTTGTCAAGACCGACCTGTCCGGTGCCCTGAATGA
ACTGCAAGACGAGGCAGCGCGGCTATCGTGGCTGGCCACGACGGGCGTTCCTTGCGCAGCTGTGCTCGAC
GTTGTCACTGAAGCGGGAAGGGACTGGCTGCTATTGGGCGAAGTGCCGGGGCAGGATCTCCTGTCATCTC
ACCTTGCTCCTGCCGAGAAAGTATCCATCATGGCTGATGCAATGCGGCGGCTGCATACGCTTGATCCGGC
TACCTGCCCATTCGACCACCAAGCGAAACATCGCATCGAGCGAGCACGTACTCGGATGGAAGCCGGTCTT
GTCGATCAGGATGATCTGGACGAAGAGCATCAGGGGCTCGCGCCAGCCGAACTGTTCGCCAGGCTCAAGG
CGAGCATGCCCGACGGCGAGGATCTCGTCGTGACCCATGGCGATGCCTGCTTGCCGAATATCATGGTGGA
AAATGGCCGCTTTTCTGGATTCATCGACTGTGGCCGGCTGGGTGTGGCGGACCGCTATCAGGACATAGCG
TTGGCTACCCGTGATATTGCTGAAGAGCTTGGCGGCGAATGGGCTGACCGCTTCCTCGTGCTTTACGGTA
TCGCCGCTCCCGATTCGCAGCGCATCGCCTTCTATCGCCTTCTTGACGAGTTCTTCTGAGCGGGACTCTG
GGGTTCGAAATGACCGACCAAGCGACGCCCAACCTGCCATCACGAGATTTCGATTCCACCGCCGCCTTCT
ATGAAAGGTTGGGCTTCGGAATCGTTTTCCGGGACGCCGGCTGGATGATCCTCCAGCGCGGGGATCTCAT
GCTGGAGTTCTTCGCCCACCCTAGGGGGAGGCTAACTGAAACACGGAAGGAGACAATACCGGAAGGAACC
CGCGCTATGACGGCAATAAAAAGACAGAATAAAACGCACGGTGTTGGGTCGTTTGTTCATAAACGCGGGG
TTCGGTCCCAGGGCTGGCACTCTGTCGATACCCCACCGAGACCCCATTGGGGCCAATACGCCCGCGTTTC
TTCCTTTTCCCCACCCCACCCCCCAAGTTCGGGTGAAGGCCCAGGGCTCGCAGCCAACGTCGGGGCGGCA
GGCCCTGCCATAGCCTCAGGTTACTCATATATACTTTAGATTGATTTAAAACTTCATTTTTAATTTAAAA
GGATCTAGGTGAAGATCCTTTTTGATAATCTCATGACCAAAATCCCTTAACGTGAGTTTTCGTTCCACTG
AGCGTCAGACCCCGTAGAAAAGATCAAAGGATCTTCTTGAGATCCTTTTTTTCTGCGCGTAATCTGCTGC
TTGCAAACAAAAAAACCACCGCTACCAGCGGTGGTTTGTTTGCCGGATCAAGAGCTACCAACTCTTTTTC
CGAAGGTAACTGGCTTCAGCAGAGCGCAGATACCAAATACTGTCCTTCTAGTGTAGCCGTAGTTAGGCCA
CCACTTCAAGAACTCTGTAGCACCGCCTACATACCTCGCTCTGCTAATCCTGTTACCAGTGGCTGCTGCC
AGTGGCGATAAGTCGTGTCTTACCGGGTTGGACTCAAGACGATAGTTACCGGATAAGGCGCAGCGGTCGG
GCTGAACGGGGGGTTCGTGCACACAGCCCAGCTTGGAGCGAACGACCTACACCGAACTGAGATACCTACA
GCGTGAGCTATGAGAAAGCGCCACGCTTCCCGAAGGGAGAAAGGCGGACAGGTATCCGGTAAGCGGCAGG
GTCGGAACAGGAGAGCGCACGAGGGAGCTTCCAGGGGGAAACGCCTGGTATCTTTATAGTCCTGTCGGGT
TTCGCCACCTCTGACTTGAGCGTCGATTTTTGTGATGCTCGTCAGGGGGGCGGAGCCTATGGAAAAACGC
CAGCAACGCGGCCTTTTTACGGTTCCTGGCCTTTTGCTGGCCTTTTGCTCACATGTTCTTTCCTGCGTTA
TCCCCTGATTCTGTGGATAACCGTATTACCGCCATGCAT
